>Addgene plasmid #202660 | Silene_conica _PheRS_PlastidTP_pK7FWG2 | addgene full sequence | sequence record 403500 | Addgene NGS Result
TCTGCTCCGTACATTAGGAACCGGCGGATGCTTCGCCCTCGATCAGGTTGCGGTAGCGCATGACTAGGAT
CGGGCCAGCCTGCCCCGCCTCCTCCTTCAAATCGTACTCCGGCAGGTCATTTGACCCGATCAGCTTGCGC
ACGGTGAAACAGAACTTCTTGAACTCTCCGGCGCTGCCACTGCGTTCGTAGATCGTCTTGAACAACCATC
TGGCTTCTGCCTTGCCTGCGGCGCGGCGTGCCAGGCGGTAGAGAAAACGGCCGATGCCGGGATCGATCAA
AAAGTAATCGGGGTGAACCGTCAGCACGTCCGGGTTCTTGCCTTCTGTGATCTCGCGGTACATCCAATCA
GCTAGCTCGATCTCGATGTACTCCGGCCGCCCGGTTTCGCTCTTTACGATCTTGTAGCGGCTAATCAAGG
CTTCACCCTCGGATACCGTCACCAGGCGGCCGTTCTTGGCCTTCTTCGTACGCTGCATGGCAACGTGCGT
GGTGTTTAACCGAATGCAGGTTTCTACCAGGTCGTCTTTCTGCTTTCCGCCATCGGCTCGCCGGCAGAAC
TTGAGTACGTCCGCAACGTGTGGACGGAACACGCGGCCGGGCTTGTCTCCCTTCCCTTCCCGGTATCGGT
TCATGGATTCGGTTAGATGGGAAACCGCCATCAGTACCAGGTCGTAATCCCACACACTGGCCATGCCGGC
CGGCCCTGCGGAAACCTCTACGTGCCCGTCTGGAAGCTCGTAGCGGATCACCTCGCCAGCTCGTCGGTCA
CGCTTCGACAGACGGAAAACGGCCACGTCCATGATGCTGCGACTATCGCGGGTGCCCACGTCATAGAGCA
TCGGAACGAAAAAATCTGGTTGCTCGTCGCCCTTGGGCGGCTTCCTAATCGACGGCGCACCGGCTGCCGG
CGGTTGCCGGGATTCTTTGCGGATTCGATCAGCGGCCGCTTGCCACGATTCACCGGGGCGTGCTTCTGCC
TCGATGCGTTGCCGCTGGGCGGCCTGCGCGGCCTTCAACTTCTCCACCAGGTCATCACCCAGCGCCGCGC
CGATTTGTACCGGGCCGGATGGTTTGCGACCGCTCACGCCGATTCCTCGGGCTTGGGGGTTCCAGTGCCA
TTGCAGGGCCGGCAGACAACCCAGCCGCTTACGCCTGGCCAACCGCCCGTTCCTCCACACATGGGGCATT
CCACGGCGTCGGTGCCTGGTTGTTCTTGATTTTCCATGCCGCCTCCTTTAGCCGCTAAAATTCATCTACT
CATTTATTCATTTGCTCATTTACTCTGGTAGCTGCGCGATGTATTCAGATAGCAGCTCGGTAATGGTCTT
GCCTTGGCGTACCGCGTACATCTTCAGCTTGGTGTGATCCTCCGCCGGCAACTGAAAGTTGACCCGCTTC
ATGGCTGGCGTGTCTGCCAGGCTGGCCAACGTTGCAGCCTTGCTGCTGCGTGCGCTCGGACGGCCGGCAC
TTAGCGTGTTTGTGCTTTTGCTCATTTTCTCTTTACCTCATTAACTCAAATGAGTTTTGATTTAATTTCA
GCGGCCAGCGCCTGGACCTCGCGGGCAGCGTCGCCCTCGGGTTCTGATTCAAGAACGGTTGTGCCGGCGG
CGGCAGTGCCTGGGTAGCTCACGCGCTGCGTGATACGGGACTCAAGAATGGGCAGCTCGTACCCGGCCAG
CGCCTCGGCAACCTCACCGCCGATGCGCGTGCCTTTGATCGCCCGCGACACGACAAAGGCCGCTTGTAGC
CTTCCATCCGTGACCTCAATGCGCTGCTTAACCAGCTCCACCAGGTCGGCGGTGGCCCATATGTCGTAAG
GGCTTGGCTGCACCGGAATCAGCACGAAGTCGGCTGCCTTGATCGCGGACACAGCCAAGTCCGCCGCCTG
GGGCGCTCCGTCGATCACTACGAAGTCGCGCCGGCCGATGGCCTTCACGTCGCGGTCAATCGTCGGGCGG
TCGATGCCGACAACGGTTAGCGGTTGATCTTCCCGCACGGCCGCCCAATCGCGGGCACTGCCCTGGGGAT
CGGAATCGACTAACAGAACATCGGCCCCGGCGAGTTGCAGGGCGCGGGCTAGATGGGTTGCGATGGTCGT
CTTGCCTGACCCGCCTTTCTGGTTAAGTACAGCGATAACCTTCATGCGTTCCCCTTGCGTATTTGTTTAT
TTACTCATCGCATCATATACGCAGCGACCGCATGACGCAAGCTGTTTTACTCAAATACACATCACCTTTT
TAGACGGCGGCGCTCGGTTTCTTCAGCGGCCAAGCTGGCCGGCCAGGCCGCCAGCTTGGCATCAGACAAA
CCGGCCAGGATTTCATGCAGCCGCACGGTTGAGACGTGCGCGGGCGGCTCGAACACGTACCCGGCCGCGA
TCATCTCCGCCTCGATCTCTTCGGTAATGAAAAACGGTTCGTCCTGGCCGTCCTGGTGCGGTTTCATGCT
TGTTCCTCTTGGCGTTCATTCTCGGCGGCCGCCAGGGCGTCGGCCTCGGTCAATGCGTCCTCACGGAAGG
CACCGCGCCGCCTGGCCTCGGTGGGCGTCACTTCCTCGCTGCGCTCAAGTGCGCGGTACAGGGTCGAGCG
ATGCACGCCAAGCAGTGCAGCCGCCTCTTTCACGGTGCGGCCTTCCTGGTCGATCAGCTCGCGGGCGTGC
GCGATCTGTGCCGGGGTGAGGGTAGGGCGGGGGCCAAACTTCACGCCTCGGGCCTTGGCGGCCTCGCGCC
CGCTCCGGGTGCGGTCGATGATTAGGGAACGCTCGAACTCGGCAATGCCGGCGAACACGGTCAACACCAT
GCGGCCGGCCGGCGTGGTGGTGTCGGCCCACGGCTCTGCCAGGCTACGCAGGCCCGCGCCGGCCTCCTGG
ATGCGCTCGGCAATGTCCAGTAGGTCGCGGGTGCTGCGGGCCAGGCGGTCTAGCCTGGTCACTGTCACAA
CGTCGCCAGGGCGTAGGTGGTCAAGCATCCTGGCCAGCTCCGGGCGGTCGCGCCTGGTGCCGGTGATCTT
CTCGGAAAACAGCTTGGTGCAGCCGGCCGCGTGCAGTTCGGCCCGTTGGTTGGTCAAGTCCTGGTCGTCG
GTGCTGACGCGGGCATAGCCCAGCAGGCCAGCGGCGGCGCTCTTGTTCATGGCGTAATGTCTCCGGTTCT
AGTCGCAAGTATTCTACTTTATGCGACTAAAACACGCGACAAGAAAACGCCAGGAAAAGGGCAGGGCGGC
AGCCTGTCGCGTAACTTAGGACTTGTGCGACATGTCGTTTTCAGAAGACGGCTGCACTGAACGTCAGAAG
CCGACTGCACTATAGCAGCGGAGGGGTTGGATCAAAGTACTTTAAAGTACTTTAAAGTACTTTAAAGTAC
TTTGATCCCGAGGGGAACCCTGTGGTTGGCATGCACATACAAATGGACGAACGGATAAACCTTTTCACGC
CCTTTTAAATATCCGATTATTCTAATAAACGCTCTTTTCTCTTAGGTTTACCCGCCAATATATCCTGTCA
AACACTGATAGTTTAAACTGAAGGCGGGAAACGACAATCTGATCCAAGCTCAAGCTAAGCTTGAGCTCTC
CCATATGGTCGACTAGAGCCAAGCTGATCTCCTTTGCCCCGGAGATCACCATGGACGACTTTCTCTATCT
CTACGATCTAGGAAGAAAGTTCGACGGAGAAGGTGACGATACCATGTTCACCACCGATAATGAGAAGATT
AGCCTCTTCAATTTCAGAAAGAATGCTGACCCACAGATGGTTAGAGAGGCCTACGCGGCAGGTCTCATCA
AGACGATCTACCCGAGTAATAATCTCCAGGAGATCAAATACCTTCCCAAGAAGGTTAAAGATGCAGTCAA
AAGATTCAGGACTAACTGCATCAAGAACACAGAGAAAGATATATTTCTCAAGATCAGAAGTACTATTCCA
GTATGGACGATTCAAGGCTTGCTTCATAAACCAAGGCAAGTAATAGAGATTGGAGTCTCTAAGAAAGTAG
TTCCTACTGAATCAAAGGCCATGGAGTCAAAAATTCAGATCGAGGATCTAACAGAACTCGCCGTGAAGAC
TGGCGAACAGTTCATACAGAGTCTTTTACGACTCAATGACAAGAAGAAAATCTTCGTCAACATGGTGGAG
CACGACACTCTCGTCTACTCCAAGAATATCAAAGATACAGTCTCAGAAGACCAAAGGGCTATTGAGACTT
TTCAACAAAGGGTAATATCGGGAAACCTCCTCGGATTCCATTGCCCAGCTATCTGTCACTTCATCAAAAG
GACAGTAGAAAAGGAAGGTGGCACCTACAAATGCCATCATTGCGATAAAGGAAAGGCTATCGTTCAAGAT
GCCCCTGCCGACAGTGGTCCCAAAGATGGACCCCCACCCACGAGGAGCATCGTGGAAAAAGAAGACGTTC
CAACCACGTCTTCAAAGCAAGTGGATTGATGTGATATCTCCACTGACGTAAGGGATGACGCACAATCCCA
CTATCCTTCGCAAGACCCTTCCTCTATATAAGGAAGTTCATTTCATTTGGAGAGGACTCCGGTATTTTTA
CAACAATTACCACAACAAAACAAACAACAAACAACATTACAATTTACTATTCTAGTCGACCTGCAGGCGG
CCGCACTAGTGATATCACAAGTTTGTACAAAAAAGCAGGCTCCGCGGCCGCCCCCTTCACCATGGCTACA
ATCTCCTTTGCTCAATCCACAATCTTCTCTAAACATTCACATATAATCTGCAGAAATCATGTTGGATTCT
TCAATTTATCTCGCGCTTTTTCCACATCTTCTTCAGCCCTTTCCTCTAACAATGTTCGCCCTAAAAAATG
GAGACGACATGTTGTTGCTTCAATGGTGGAGGTTGGTGGGGTCAAAATTAAGGGTGGGCGCGCCGACCCA
GCTTTCTTGTACAAAGTGGTGATATCAATGGTGAGCAAGGGCGAGGAGCTGTTCACCGGGGTGGTGCCCA
TCCTGGTCGAGCTGGACGGCGACGTAAACGGCCACAAGTTCAGCGTGTCCGGCGAGGGCGAGGGCGATGC
CACCTACGGCAAGCTGACCCTGAAGTTCATCTGCACCACCGGCAAGCTGCCCGTGCCCTGGCCCACCCTC
GTGACCACCCTGACCTACGGCGTGCAGTGCTTCAGCCGCTACCCCGACCACATGAAGCAGCACGACTTCT
TCAAGTCCGCCATGCCCGAAGGCTACGTCCAGGAGCGCACCATCTTCTTCAAGGACGACGGCAACTACAA
GACCCGCGCCGAGGTGAAGTTCGAGGGCGACACCCTGGTGAACCGCATCGAGCTGAAGGGCATCGACTTC
AAGGAGGACGGCAACATCCTGGGGCACAAGCTGGAGTACAACTACAACAGCCACAACGTCTATATCATGG
CCGACAAGCAGAAGAACGGCATCAAGGTGAACTTCAAGATCCGCCACAACATCGAGGACGGCAGCGTGCA
GCTCGCCGACCACTACCAGCAGAACACCCCCATCGGCGACGGCCCCGTGCTGCTGCCCGACAACCACTAC
CTGAGCACCCAGTCCGCCCTGAGCAAAGACCCCAACGAGAAGCGCGATCACATGGTCCTGCTGGAGTTCG
TGACCGCCGCCGGGATCACTCTCGGCATGGACGAGCTGTACAAGTAACCGCGGCCATGCTAGAGTCCGCA
AAAATCACCAGTCTCTCTCTACAAATCTATCTCTCTCTATTTTTCTCCAGAATAATGTGTGAGTAGTTCC
CAGATAAGGGAATTAGGGTTCTTATAGGGTTTCGCTCATGTGTTGAGCATATAAGAAACCCTTAGTATGT
ATTTGTATTTGTAAAATACTTCTATCAATAAAATTTCTAATTCCTAAAACCAAAATCCAGTGACCTGCAG
GCATGCGACGTCGGGCCCTCTAGAGGATCCCCGGGTACCGCGAATTATCGATCATGAGCGGAGAATTAAG
GGAGTCACGTTATGACCCCCGCCGATGACGCGGGACAAGCCGTTTTACGTTTGGAACTGACAGAACCGCA
ACGTTGAAGGAGCCACTGAGCCGCGGGTTTCTGGAGTTTAATGAGCTAAGCACATACGTCAGAAACCATT
ATTGCGCGTTCAAAAGTCGCCTAAGGTCACTATCAGCTAGCAAATATTTCTTGTCAAAAATGCTCCACTG
ACGTTCCATAAATTCCCCTCGGTATCCAATTAGAGTCTCATATTCACTCTCAACTCGATCGAGGCATGAT
TGAACAAGATGGATTGCACGCAGGTTCTCCGGCCGCTTGGGTGGAGAGGCTATTCGGCTATGACTGGGCA
CAACAGACAATCGGCTGCTCTGATGCCGCCGTGTTCCGGCTGTCAGCGCAGGGGCGCCCGGTTCTTTTTG
TCAAGACCGACCTGTCCGGTGCCCTGAATGAACTCCAAGACGAGGCAGCGCGGCTATCGTGGCTGGCCAC
GACGGGCGTTCCTTGCGCAGCTGTGCTCGACGTTGTCACTGAAGCGGGAAGGGACTGGCTGCTATTGGGC
GAAGTGCCGGGGCAGGATCTCCTGTCATCTCACCTTGCTCCTGCCGAGAAAGTATCCATCATGGCTGATG
CAATGCGGCGGCTGCATACGCTTGATCCGGCTACCTGCCCATTCGACCACCAAGCGAAACATCGCATCGA
GCGAGCACGTACTCGGATGGAAGCCGGTCTTGTCGATCAGGATGATCTGGACGAAGAGCATCAGGGGCTC
GCGCCAGCCGAACTGTTCGCCAGGCTCAAGGCGCGGATGCCCGACGGCGAGGATCTCGTCGTGACCCACG
GCGATGCCTGCTTGCCGAATATCATGGTGGAAAATGGCCGCTTTTCTGGATTCATCGACTGTGGCCGGCT
GGGTGTGGCGGACCGCTATCAGGACATAGCGTTGGCTACCCGTGATATTGCTGAAGAGCTTGGCGGCGAA
TGGGCTGACCGCTTCCTCGTGCTTTACGGTATCGCCGCTCCCGATTCGCAGCGCATCGCCTTCTATCGCC
TTCTTGACGAGTTCTTCTGAGCGGGACTCTGGGGTTCGGACTCTAGCTAGAGTCAAGCAGATCGTTCAAA
CATTTGGCAATAAAGTTTCTTAAGATTGAATCCTGTTGCCGGTCTTGCGATGATTATCATATAATTTCTG
TTGAATTACGTTAAGCATGTAATAATTAACATGTAATGCATGACGTTATTTATGAGATGGGTTTTTATGA
TTAGAGTCCCGCAATTATACATTTAATACGCGATAGAAAACAAAATATAGCGCGCAAACTAGGATAAATT
ATCGCGCGCGGTGTCATCTATGTTACTAGATCGACCGGCATGCAAGCTGATAATTCAATTCGGCGTTAAT
TCAGTACATTAAAAACGTCCGCAATGTGTTATTAAGTTGTCTAAGCGTCAATTTGTTTACACCACAATAT
ATCCTGCCACCAGCCAGCCAACAGCTCCCCGACCGGCAGCTCGGCACAAAATCACCACTCGATACAGGCA
GCCCATCAGTCCGGGACGGCGTCAGCGGGAGAGCCGTTGTAAGGCGGCAGACTTTGCTCATGTTACCGAT
GCTATTCGGAAGAACGGCAACTAAGCTGCCGGGTTTGAAACACGGATGATCTCGCGGAGGGTAGCATGTT
GATTGTAACGATGACAGAGCGTTGCTGCCTGTGATCAATTCGGGCACGAACCCAGTGGACATAAGCCTGT
TCGGTTCGTAAGCTGTAATGCAAGTAGCGTATGCGCTCACGCAACTGGTCCAGAACCTTGACCGAACGCA
GCGGTGGTAACGGCGCAGTGGCGGTTTTCATGGCTTGTTATGACTGTTTTTTTGGGGTACAGTCTATGCC
TCGGGCATCCAAGCAGCAAGCGCGTTACGCCGTGGGTCGATGTTTGATGTTATGGAGCAGCAACGATGTT
ACGCAGCAGGGCAGTCGCCCTAAAACAAAGTTAAACATCATGGGGGAAGCGGTGATCGCCGAAGTATCGA
CTCAACTATCAGAGGTAGTTGGCGTCATCGAGCGCCATCTCGAACCGACGTTGCTGGCCGTACATTTGTA
CGGCTCCGCAGTGGATGGCGGCCTGAAGCCACACAGTGATATTGATTTGCTGGTTACGGTGACCGTAAGG
CTTGATGAAACAACGCGGCGAGCTTTGATCAACGACCTTTTGGAAACTTCGGCTTCCCCTGGAGAGAGCG
AGATTCTCCGCGCTGTAGAAGTCACCATTGTTGTGCACGACGACATCATTCCGTGGCGTTATCCAGCTAA
GCGCGAACTGCAATTTGGAGAATGGCAGCGCAATGACATTCTTGCAGGTATCTTCGAGCCAGCCACGATC
GACATTGATCTGGCTATCTTGCTGACAAAAGCAAGAGAACATAGCGTTGCCTTGGTAGGTCCAGCGGCGG
AGGAACTCTTTGATCCGGTTCCTGAACAGGATCTATTTGAGGCGCTAAATGAAACCTTAACGCTATGGAA
CTCGCCGCCCGACTGGGCTGGCGATGAGCGAAATGTAGTGCTTACGTTGTCCCGCATTTGGTACAGCGCA
GTAACCGGCAAAATCGCGCCGAAGGATGTCGCTGCCGACTGGGCAATGGAGCGCCTGCCGGCCCAGTATC
AGCCCGTCATACTTGAAGCTAGACAGGCTTATCTTGGACAAGAAGAAGATCGCTTGGCCTCGCGCGCAGA
TCAGTTGGAAGAATTTGTCCACTACGTGAAAGGCGAGATCACCAAGGTAGTCGGCAAATAATGTCTAGCT
AGAAATTCGTTCAAGCCGACGCCGCTTCGCGGCGCGGCTTAACTCAAGCGTTAGATGCACTAAGCACATA
ATTGCTCACAGCCAAACTATCAGGTCAAGTCTGCTTTTATTATTTTTAAGCGTGCATAATAAGCCCTACA
CAAATTGGGAGATATATCATGCATGACCAAAATCCCTTAACGTGAGTTTTCGTTCCACTGAGCGTCAGAC
CCCGTAGAAAAGATCAAAGGATCTTCTTGAGATCCTTTTTTTCTGCGCGTAATCTGCTGCTTGCAAACAA
AAAAACCACCGCTACCAGCGGTGGTTTGTTTGCCGGATCAAGAGCTACCAACTCTTTTTCCGAAGGTAAC
TGGCTTCAGCAGAGCGCAGATACCAAATACTGTCCTTCTAGTGTAGCCGTAGTTAGGCCACCACTTCAAG
AACTCTGTAGCACCGCCTACATACCTCGCTCTGCTAATCCTGTTACCAGTGGCTGCTGCCAGTGGCGATA
AGTCGTGTCTTACCGGGTTGGACTCAAGACGATAGTTACCGGATAAGGCGCAGCGGTCGGGCTGAACGGG
GGGTTCGTGCACACAGCCCAGCTTGGAGCGAACGACCTACACCGAACTGAGATACCTACAGCGTGAGCTA
TGAGAAAGCGCCACGCTTCCCGAAGGGAGAAAGGCGGACAGGTATCCGGTAAGCGGCAGGGTCGGAACAG
GAGAGCGCACGAGGGAGCTTCCAGGGGGAAACGCCTGGTATCTTTATAGTCCTGTCGGGTTTCGCCACCT
CTGACTTGAGCGTCGATTTTTGTGATGCTCGTCAGGGGGGCGGAGCCTATGGAAAAACGCCAGCAACGCG
GCCTTTTTACGGTTCCTGGCCTTTTGCTGGCCTTTTGCTCACATGTTCTTTCCTGCGTTATCCCCTGATT
CTGTGGATAACCGTATTACCGCCTTTGAGTGAGCTGATACCGCTCGCCGCAGCCGAACGACCGAGCGCAG
CGAGTCAGTGAGCGAGGAAGCGGAAGAGCGCCTGATGCGGTATTTTCTCCTTACGCATCTGTGCGGTATT
TCACACCGCATATGGTGCACTCTCAGTACAATCTGCTCTGATGCCGCATAGTTAAGCCAGTATACACTCC
GCTATCGCTACGTGACTGGGTCATGGCTGCGCCCCGACACCCGCCAACACCCGCTGACGCGCCCTGACGG
GCTTGTCTGCTCCCGGCATCCGCTTACAGACAAGCTGTGACCGTCTCCGGGAGCTGCATGTGTCAGAGGT
TTTCACCGTCATCACCGAAACGCGCGAGGCAGGGTGCCTTGATGTGGGCGCCGGCGGTCGAGTGGCGACG
GCGCGGCTTGTCCGCGCCCTGGTAGATTGCCTGGCCGTAGGCCAGCCATTTTTGAGCGGCCAGCGGCCGC
GATAGGCCGACGCGAAGCGGCGGGGCGTAGGGAGCGCAGCGACCGAAGGGTAGGCGCTTTTTGCAGCTCT
TCGGCTGTGCGCTGGCCAGACAGTTATGCACAGGCCAGGCGGGTTTTAAGAGTTTTAATAAGTTTTAAAG
AGTTTTAGGCGGAAAAATCGCCTTTTTTCTCTTTTATATCAGTCACTTACATGTGTGACCGGTTCCCAAT
GTACGGCTTTGGGTTCCCAATGTACGGGTTCCGGTTCCCAATGTACGGCTTTGGGTTCCCAATGTACGTG
CTATCCACAGGAAAGAGACCTTTTCGACCTTTTTCCCCTGCTAGGGCAATTTGCCCTAGCA
Features (pLannotate 1.2.2; 23 found; start..end, strand, type, name):
     14..1087    -  CDS            pVS1 RepA: replication protein from the Pseudomonas plasmid pVS1 (Heeb et al., 2000)
   1516..2145    -  CDS            pVS1 StaA: stability protein from the Pseudomonas plasmid pVS1 (Heeb et al., 2000)
   2705..3106    -  CDS            Y4CG_SINFN (fragment): Protein inferred from homology: Swiss-Prot protein existence level 3. From Sinorhizobium fredii (strain NBRC 101917 / NGR234).
   3476..3500    -  misc_feature   RB T-DNA repeat: right border repeat from nopaline C58 T-DNA
   4193..4537    +  promoter       CaMV 35S promoter: strong constitutive promoter from cauliflower mosaic virus
   4490..4536    +  promoter       minimal CaMV 35S promoter: minimal 35S promoter from cauliflower mosaic virus
   4569..4594    +  misc_feature   TMV Ω (fragment): translational enhancer from the tobacco mosaic virus 5'-leader sequence (Gallie et al., 1988)
   4637..4661    +  protein_bind   attB1: mutant version of attB; recombination site for the Gateway® BP reaction BP Clonase™
   4896..4920    -  protein_bind   attB2: mutant version of attB; recombination site for the Gateway® BP reaction BP Clonase™
   4928..5647    +  CDS            EGFP: the original enhanced GFP (Yang et al., 1996) mammalian codon-optimized
   5712..5871    +  polyA_signal   CaMV poly(A) signal (fragment): cauliflower mosaic virus polyadenylation signal
   5898..5920    -  misc_feature   MCS (fragment): pUC18/19 multiple cloning site
   6013..6192    +  promoter       NOS promoter: nopaline synthase promoter
   6226..7017    +  CDS            neo: KKA2_KLEPN - Also known as kan, nptII. Experimental evidence at protein level: Swiss-Prot protein existence level 1. Resistance to kanamycin, neomycin, paromomycin, ribostamycin, butirosin and gentamicin B. From Klebsiella pneumoniae.
   7060..7312    +  terminator     NOS terminator: nopaline synthase terminator and poly(A) signal
   7405..7429    -  misc_feature   LB T-DNA repeat: left border repeat from nopaline C58 T-DNA
   7688..7711    +  promoter       Pc promoter (fragment): intI1 (promoter lies within the coding sequence); class 1 integron promoter
   7887..7943    +  CDS            GmR (fragment): gentamycin acetyltransferase; aacC1; confers resistance to gentamycin
   7954..8741    +  CDS            SmR (fragment): aminoglycoside adenylyltransferase (Murphy, 1985); aadA; confers resistance to spectinomycin and streptomycin
   8987..9575    +  rep_origin     ori: high-copy-number ColE1/pMB1/pBR322/pUC origin of replication
   9761..9901    -  misc_feature   bom: basis of mobility region from pBR322
  10003..10042   -  CDS            rop (fragment): Rop protein, which maintains plasmids at low copy number; rop
  10245..10439   -  rep_origin     pVS1 oriV: origin of replication for the Pseudomonas plasmid pVS1 (Heeb et al., 2000)
