[The description below was written by a language model from this plasmid's Addgene catalogue record and pLannotate feature annotations shown in this document.]
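Description:
Silene_conica_PheRS_PlastidTP_pK7FWG2 is a plant expression construct built on the Gateway-compatible T-DNA binary vector pK7FWG2, about 10.5 kb in the sequenced record. It is a shuttle plasmid: a high-copy ColE1/pMB1-type origin with a pBR322 bom region supports propagation in E. coli, while the pVS1 oriV together with the RepA replication and StaA stability proteins allows maintenance in Agrobacterium. Bacterial selection is by spectinomycin through the aadA (SmR) aminoglycoside adenylyltransferase gene located outside the T-DNA.

Between the nopaline-type right and left border repeats lie two cassettes. The first is driven by the constitutive CaMV 35S promoter, followed by a fragment annotated as the TMV Ω translational enhancer. Next comes a short insert flanked by attB1 and attB2 sites left by Gateway recombination, then an EGFP coding sequence and a CaMV polyadenylation signal. The insert is the N-terminal transit peptide of the organellar phenylalanyl-tRNA synthetase (PheRS) from Silene conica, predicted to direct the protein to plastids, so EGFP sits at the C terminus of the peptide and serves as its cargo. The second cassette is a NOS promoter–nptII (neo)–NOS terminator unit that provides kanamycin resistance for selecting transformed plant cells.

The stated purpose is to determine where this transit peptide targets GFP in Nicotiana benthamiana. The binary vector design suits Agrobacterium-mediated delivery, although the record does not specify the delivery method. The associated work concerns relocalization of aminoacyl-tRNA synthetases in plants that have lost many mitochondrial tRNA genes.
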