Addgene plasmid #202660: Silene_conica _PheRS_PlastidTP_pK7FWG2
Purpose: Determine where transit peptide targets GFP in N. benthamiana
Depositing lab: Daniel Sloan. Depositing organization: Colorado State University, Fort Collins. Publication: Rewiring of Aminoacyl-tRNA Synthetase Localization and Interactions in Plants With Extensive Mitochondrial tRNA Gene Loss. Warren JM, Broz AK, Martinez-Hottovy A, Elowsky C, Christensen AC, Sloan DB. Mol Biol Evol. 2023 Jul 5;40(7):msad163. doi: 10.1093/molbev/msad163. PubMed 37463427.
Backbone
  Vector backbone: pK7FWG2
  Vector type: Plant Expression
Growth in bacteria
  Bacterial resistance: Spectinomycin, 50 μg/mL
  Growth temperature: 37°C
  Growth strain: DH5alpha
  Copy number: High Copy
Gene/Insert
  Gene/Insert name: N-terminal transit peptide from organellar Silene conica PheRS predicted to be targeted to plastid
  Species: Silene conica
  Tag / fusion protein: Green Florescent Protien (C terminal on insert)
  Cloning method: Gateway Cloning
Terms and licenses: Academic/Nonprofit Terms; Industry Terms: Not Available to Industry
How to cite: Silene_conica _PheRS_PlastidTP_pK7FWG2 was a gift from Daniel Sloan (Addgene plasmid # 202660 ; http://n2t.net/addgene:202660 ; RRID:Addgene_202660)
